>Addgene plasmid #102854 | U6-spTRE3G-CMV-mTagBFP2 | addgene full sequence | sequence record 199002 | Addgene NGS Result
GACATTGATTATTGACTAGTTATTAATAGTAATCAATTACGGGGTCATTAGTTCATAGCCCATATATGGA
GTTCCGCGTTACATAACTTACGGTAAATGGCCCGCCTGGCTGACCGCCCAACGACCCCCGCCCATTGACG
TCAATAATGACGTATGTTCCCATAGTAACGCCAATAGGGACTTTCCATTGACGTCAATGGGTGGAGTATT
TACGGTAAACTGCCCACTTGGCAGTACATCAAGTGTATCATATGCCAAGTACGCCCCCTATTGACGTCAA
TGACGGTAAATGGCCCGCCTGGCATTATGCCCAGTACATGACCTTATGGGACTTTCCTACTTGGCAGTAC
ATCTACGTATTAGTCATCGCTATTACCATGGTGATGCGGTTTTGGCAGTACATCAATGGGCGTGGATAGC
GGTTTGACTCACGGGGATTTCCAAGTCTCCACCCCATTGACGTCAATGGGAGTTTGTTTTGGCACCAAAA
TCAACGGGACTTTCCAAAATGTCGTAACAACTCCGCCCCATTGACGCAAATGGGCGGTAGGCGTGTACGG
TGGGAGGTCTATATAAGCAGCGCGTTTTGCCTGTACTGGGTCTCTCTGGTTAGACCAGATCTGAGCCTGG
GAGCTCTCTGGCTAACTAGGGAACCCACTGCTTAAGCCTCAATAAAGCTTGCCTTGAGTGCTTCAAGTAG
TGTGTGCCCGTCTGTTGTGTGACTCTGGTAACTAGAGATCCCTCAGACCCTTTTAGTCAGTGTGGAAAAT
CTCTAGCAGTGGCGCCCGAACAGGGACTTGAAAGCGAAAGGGAAACCAGAGGAGCTCTCTCGACGCAGGA
CTCGGCTTGCTGAAGCGCGCACGGCAAGAGGCGAGGGGCGGCGACTGGTGAGTACGCCAAAAATTTTGAC
TAGCGGAGGCTAGAAGGAGAGAGATGGGTGCGAGAGCGTCAGTATTAAGCGGGGGAGAATTAGATCGCGA
TGGGAAAAAATTCGGTTAAGGCCAGGGGGAAAGAAAAAATATAAATTAAAACATATAGTATGGGCAAGCA
GGGAGCTAGAACGATTCGCAGTTAATCCTGGCCTGTTAGAAACATCAGAAGGCTGTAGACAAATACTGGG
ACAGCTACAACCATCCCTTCAGACAGGATCAGAAGAACTTAGATCATTATATAATACAGTAGCAACCCTC
TATTGTGTGCATCAAAGGATAGAGATAAAAGACACCAAGGAAGCTTTAGACAAGATAGAGGAAGAGCAAA
ACAAAAGTAAGACCACCGCACAGCAAGCGGCCGGCCGCTGATCTTCAGACCTGGAGGAGGAGATATGAGG
GACAATTGGAGAAGTGAATTATATAAATATAAAGTAGTAAAAATTGAACCATTAGGAGTAGCACCCACCA
AGGCAAAGAGAAGAGTGGTGCAGAGAGAAAAAAGAGCAGTGGGAATAGGAGCTTTGTTCCTTGGGTTCTT
GGGAGCAGCAGGAAGCACTATGGGCGCAGCGTCAATGACGCTGACGGTACAGGCCAGACAATTATTGTCT
GGTATAGTGCAGCAGCAGAACAATTTGCTGAGGGCTATTGAGGCGCAACAGCATCTGTTGCAACTCACAG
TCTGGGGCATCAAGCAGCTCCAGGCAAGAATCCTGGCTGTGGAAAGATACCTAAAGGATCAACAGCTCCT
GGGGATTTGGGGTTGCTCTGGAAAACTCATTTGCACCACTGCTGTGCCTTGGAATGCTAGTTGGAGTAAT
AAATCTCTGGAACAGATTTGGAATCACACGACCTGGATGGAGTGGGACAGAGAAATTAACAATTACACAA
GCTTAATACACTCCTTAATTGAAGAATCGCAAAACCAGCAAGAAAAGAATGAACAAGAATTATTGGAATT
AGATAAATGGGCAAGTTTGTGGAATTGGTTTAACATAACAAATTGGCTGTGGTATATAAAATTATTCATA
ATGATAGTAGGAGGCTTGGTAGGTTTAAGAATAGTTTTTGCTGTACTTTCTATAGTGAATAGAGTTAGGC
AGGGATATTCACCATTATCGTTTCAGACCCACCTCCCAACCCCGAGGGGACCCGACAGGCCCGAAGGAAT
AGAAGAAGAAGGTGGAGAGAGAGACAGAGACAGATCCATTCGATTAGTGAACGGATCGGCACTGCGTGCG
CCAATTCTGCAGACAAATGGCAGTATTCATCCACAATTTTAAAAGAAAAGGGGGGATTGGGGGGTACAGT
GCAGGGGAAAGAATAGTAGACATAATAGCAACAGACATACAAACTAAAGAATTACAAAAACAAATTACAA
AAATTCAAAATTTTCGGGTTTATTACAGGGACAGCAGAGATCCAGTTTGGTTAGTACCGGGCCCGCTCTA
GAGATCCGACGCGCCATCTCTAGGCCCGCGCCGGCCCCCTCGCACGGACTTGTGGGAGAAGCTCGGCTAC
TCCCCTGCCCCGGTTAATTTGCATATAATATTTCCTAGTAACTATAGAGGCTTAATGTGCGATAAAAGAC
AGATAATCTGTTCTTTTTAATACTAGCTACATTTTACATGATAGGCTTGGATTTCTATAACTTCGTATAG
CATACATTATACGAAGTTATAAACAGCACAAAAGGAAACTCACCCTAACTGTAAAGTAATTGTGTGTTTT
GAGACTATAAGTATCCCTTGGAGAACCACCTTGTTGGTACGTTCTCTATCACTGATAGTTTAAGAGCTAT
GCTGGAAACAGCATAGCAAGTTTAAATAAGGCTAGTCCGTTATCAACTTGAAAAAGTGGCACCGAGTCGG
TGCTTTTTTTCTCGAGTACTAGGATCCATTAGGCGGCCGCGTGGATAACCGTATTACCGCCATGCATTAG
TTATTAATAGTAATCAATTACGGGGTCATTAGTTCATAGCCCATATATGGAGTTCCGCGTTACATAACTT
ACGGTAAATGGCCCGCCTGGCTGACCGCCCAACGACCCCCGCCCATTGACGTCAATAATGACGTATGTTC
CCATAGTAACGCCAATAGGGACTTTCCATTGACGTCAATGGGTGGAGTATTTACGGTAAACTGCCCACTT
GGCAGTACATCAAGTGTATCATATGCCAAGTACGCCCCCTATTGACGTCAATGACGGTAAATGGCCCGCC
TGGCATTATGCCCAGTACATGACCTTATGGGACTTTCCTACTTGGCAGTACATCTACGTATTAGTCATCG
CTATTACCATGGTGATGCGGTTTTGGCAGTACATCAATGGGCGTGGATAGCGGTTTGACTCACGGGGATT
TCCAAGTCTCCACCCCATTGACGTCAATGGGAGTTTGTTTTGGCACCAAAATCAACGGGACTTTCCAAAA
TGTCGTAACAACTCCGCCCCATTGACGCAAATGGGCGGTAGGCGTGTACGGTGGGAGGTCTATATAAGCA
GAGCTGGTTTAGTGAACCGTCAGATCCGCTAGCCCACCATGGTGTCTAAGGGCGAAGAGCTGATTAAGGA
GAACATGCACATGAAGCTGTACATGGAGGGCACCGTGGACAACCATCACTTCAAGTGCACATCCGAGGGC
GAAGGCAAGCCCTACGAGGGCACCCAGACCATGAGAATCAAGGTGGTCGAGGGCGGCCCTCTCCCCTTCG
CCTTCGACATCCTGGCTACTAGCTTCCTCTACGGCAGCAAGACCTTCATCAACCACACCCAGGGCATCCC
CGACTTCTTCAAGCAGTCCTTCCCTGAGGGCTTCACATGGGAGAGAGTCACCACATACGAAGACGGGGGC
GTGCTGACCGCTACCCAGGACACCAGCCTCCAGGACGGCTGCCTCATCTACAACGTCAAGATCAGAGGGG
TGAACTTCACATCCAACGGCCCTGTGATGCAGAAGAAAACACTCGGCTGGGAGGCCTTCACCGAGACGCT
GTACCCCGCTGACGGCGGCCTGGAAGGCAGAAACGACATGGCCCTGAAGCTCGTGGGCGGGAGCCATCTG
ATCGCAAACGCCAAGACCACATATAGATCCAAGAAACCCGCTAAGAACCTCAAGATGCCTGGCGTCTACT
ATGTGGACTACAGACTGGAAAGAATCAAGGAGGCCAACAACGAGACCTACGTCGAGCAGCACGAGGTGGC
AGTGGCCAGATACTGCGACCTCCCTAGCAAACTGGGGCACAAATAAGAATTCGTCGAGGGACCTAATAAC
TTCGTATAGCATACATTATACGAAGTTATACATGTTTAAGGGTTCCGGTTCCACTAGGTACAATTCGATA
TCAAGCTTATCGATAATCAACCTCTGGATTACAAAATTTGTGAAAGATTGACTGGTATTCTTAACTATGT
TGCTCCTTTTACGCTATGTGGATACGCTGCTTTAATGCCTTTGTATCATGCTATTGCTTCCCGTATGGCT
TTCATTTTCTCCTCCTTGTATAAATCCTGGTTGCTGTCTCTTTATGAGGAGTTGTGGCCCGTTGTCAGGC
AACGTGGCGTGGTGTGCACTGTGTTTGCTGACGCAACCCCCACTGGTTGGGGCATTGCCACCACCTGTCA
GCTCCTTTCCGGGACTTTCGCTTTCCCCCTCCCTATTGCCACGGCGGAACTCATCGCCGCCTGCCTTGCC
CGCTGCTGGACAGGGGCTCGGCTGTTGGGCACTGACAATTCCGTGGTGTTGTCGGGGAAATCATCGTCCT
TTCCTTGGCTGCTCGCCTGTGTTGCCACCTGGATTCTGCGCGGGACGTCCTTCTGCTACGTCCCTTCGGC
CCTCAATCCAGCGGACCTTCCTTCCCGCGGCCTGCTGCCGGCTCTGCGGCCTCTTCCGCGTCTTCGCCTT
CGCCCTCAGACGAGTCGGATCTCCCTTTGGGCCGCCTCCCCGCATCGATACCGTCGACCTCGATCGAGAC
CTAGAAAAACATGGAGCAATCACAAGTAGCAATACAGCAGCTACCAATGCTGATTGTGCCTGGCTAGAAG
CACAAGAGGAGGAGGAGGTGGGTTTTCCAGTCACACCTCAGGTACCTTTAAGACCAATGACTTACAAGGC
AGCTGTAGATCTTAGCCACTTTTTAAAAGAAAAGGGGGGACTGGAAGGGCTAATTCACTCCCAACGAAGA
CAAGATATCCTTGATCTGTGGATCTACCACACACAAGGCTACTTCCCTGATTGGCAGAACTACACACCAG
GGCCAGGGATCAGATATCCACTGACCTTTGGATGGTGCTACAAGCTAGTACCAGTTGAGCAAGAGAAGGT
AGAAGAAGCCAATGAAGGAGAGAACACCCGCTTGTTACACCCTGTGAGCCTGCATGGGATGGATGACCCG
GAGAGAGAAGTATTAGAGTGGAGGTTTGACAGCCGCCTAGCATTTCATCACATGGCCCGAGAGCTGCATC
CGGACTGTACTGGGTCTCTCTGGTTAGACCAGATCTGAGCCTGGGAGCTCTCTGGCTAACTAGGGAACCC
ACTGCTTAAGCCTCAATAAAGCTTGCCTTGAGTGCTTCAAGTAGTGTGTGCCCGTCTGTTGTGTGACTCT
GGTAACTAGAGATCCCTCAGACCCTTTTAGTCAGTGTGGAAAATCTCTAGCAGCATGTGAGCAAAAGGCC
AGCAAAAGGCCAGGAACCGTAAAAAGGCCGCGTTGCTGGCGTTTTTCCATAGGCTCCGCCCCCCTGACGA
GCATCACAAAAATCGACGCTCAAGTCAGAGGTGGCGAAACCCGACAGGACTATAAAGATACCAGGCGTTT
CCCCCTGGAAGCTCCCTCGTGCGCTCTCCTGTTCCGACCCTGCCGCTTACCGGATACCTGTCCGCCTTTC
TCCCTTCGGGAAGCGTGGCGCTTTCTCATAGCTCACGCTGTAGGTATCTCAGTTCGGTGTAGGTCGTTCG
CTCCAAGCTGGGCTGTGTGCACGAACCCCCCGTTCAGCCCGACCGCTGCGCCTTATCCGGTAACTATCGT
CTTGAGTCCAACCCGGTAAGACACGACTTATCGCCACTGGCAGCAGCCACTGGTAACAGGATTAGCAGAG
CGAGGTATGTAGGCGGTGCTACAGAGTTCTTGAAGTGGTGGCCTAACTACGGCTACACTAGAAGAACAGT
ATTTGGTATCTGCGCTCTGCTGAAGCCAGTTACCTTCGGAAAAAGAGTTGGTAGCTCTTGATCCGGCAAA
CAAACCACCGCTGGTAGCGGTGGTTTTTTTGTTTGCAAGCAGCAGATTACGCGCAGAAAAAAAGGATCTC
AAGAAGATCCTTTGATCTTTTCTACGGGGTCTGACGCTCAGTGGAACGAAAACTCACGTTAAGGGATTTT
GGTCATGAGATTATCAAAAAGGATCTTCACCTAGATCCTTTTAAATTAAAAATGAAGTTTTAAATCAATC
TAAAGTATATATGAGTAAACTTGGTCTGACAGTTACCAATGCTTAATCAGTGAGGCACCTATCTCAGCGA
TCTGTCTATTTCGTTCATCCATAGTTGCCTGACTCCCCGTCGTGTAGATAACTACGATACGGGAGGGCTT
ACCATCTGGCCCCAGTGCTGCAATGATACCGCGAGACCCACGCTCACCGGCTCCAGATTTATCAGCAATA
AACCAGCCAGCCGGAAGGGCCGAGCGCAGAAGTGGTCCTGCAACTTTATCCGCCTCCATCCAGTCTATTA
ATTGTTGCCGGGAAGCTAGAGTAAGTAGTTCGCCAGTTAATAGTTTGCGCAACGTTGTTGCCATTGCTAC
AGGCATCGTGGTGTCACGCTCGTCGTTTGGTATGGCTTCATTCAGCTCCGGTTCCCAACGATCAAGGCGA
GTTACATGATCCCCCATGTTGTGCAAAAAAGCGGTTAGCTCCTTCGGTCCTCCGATCGTTGTCAGAAGTA
AGTTGGCCGCAGTGTTATCACTCATGGTTATGGCAGCACTGCATAATTCTCTTACTGTCATGCCATCCGT
AAGATGCTTTTCTGTGACTGGTGAGTACTCAACCAAGTCATTCTGAGAATAGTGTATGCGGCGACCGAGT
TGCTCTTGCCCGGCGTCAATACGGGATAATACCGCGCCACATAGCAGAACTTTAAAAGTGCTCATCATTG
GAAAACGTTCTTCGGGGCGAAAACTCTCAAGGATCTTACCGCTGTTGAGATCCAGTTCGATGTAACCCAC
TCGTGCACCCAACTGATCTTCAGCATCTTTTACTTTCACCAGCGTTTCTGGGTGAGCAAAAACAGGAAGG
CAAAATGCCGCAAAAAAGGGAATAAGGGCGACACGGAAATGTTGAATACTCATACTCTTCCTTTTTCAAT
ATTATTGAAGCATTTATCAGGGTTATTGTCTCATGAGCGGATACATATTTGAATGTATTTAGAAAAATAA
ACAAATAGGGGTTCCGCGCACATTTCCCCGAAAAGTGCCACCTGACGTCGACGGATCGGGAGATCTCCCG
ATCCCCTATGGTGCACTCTCAGTACAATCTGCTCTGATGCCGCATAGTTAAGCCAGTATCTGCTCCCTGC
TTGTGTGTTGGAGGTCGCTGAGTAGTGCGCGAGCAAAATTTAAGCTACAACAAGGCAAGGCTTGACCGAC
AATTGCATGAAGAATCTGCTTAGGGTTAGGCGTTTTGCGCTGCTTCGCGATGTACGGGCCAGATATACGC
GTT
Features (pLannotate 1.2.2; 24 found; start..end, strand, type, name):
      1..380     +  enhancer       CMV enhancer: human cytomegalovirus immediate early enhancer
    381..580     +  promoter       CMV promoter: human cytomegalovirus (CMV) immediate early promoter
    598..778     +  LTR            5' LTR (truncated): truncated 5' long terminal repeat (LTR) from HIV-1
    825..950     +  misc_feature   HIV-1 Ψ: packaging signal of human immunodeficiency virus type 1
    934..1272    +  CDS            HIV-1 gag (fragment): gag protein from human immunodeficiency virus 1; gag
   1447..1680    +  misc_feature   RRE: The Rev response element (RRE) of HIV-1 allows for Rev-dependent mRNA export from the nucleus to the cytoplasm.
   2057..2157    +  CDS            Rev (fragment): human immunodeficiency virus 1 (HIV-1) Rev protein; rev; enhances nuclear export of unspliced and incompletely spliced viral mRNAs
   2207..2324    +  misc_feature   cPPT/CTS: central polypurine tract and central termination sequence of HIV-1
   2577..2610    +  protein_bind   loxP: Cre-mediated recombination occurs in the 8-bp core sequence (GCATACAT). Cre recombinase
   2698..2718    -  promoter       tight TRE promoter (fragment): Tet-responsive promoter PTight, consisting of seven tet operator sequences followed by the minimal CMV promoter
   2736..2803    +  misc_RNA       tracrRNA (fragment): trans-activating CRISPR RNA for the Streptococcus pyogenes CRISPR/Cas9 system
   2928..3231    +  enhancer       CMV enhancer: human cytomegalovirus immediate early enhancer
   3232..3435    +  promoter       CMV promoter: human cytomegalovirus (CMV) immediate early promoter
   3469..4173    +  CDS            mTagBFP2: mTagBFP2 is a basic (constitutively fluorescent) blue fluorescent protein published in 2011, derived from Entacmaea quadricolor. It is reported to be a very rapidly-maturing monomer with very low acid sensitivity.
   4196..4229    +  protein_bind   loxP: Cre-mediated recombination occurs in the 8-bp core sequence (GCATACAT). Cre recombinase
   4262..4285    +  misc_feature   MCS (fragment): pBluescript multiple cloning site
   4285..4873    +  misc_feature   WPRE: woodchuck hepatitis virus posttranscriptional regulatory element
   4874..4893    +  misc_feature   MCS (fragment): pBluescript multiple cloning site
   4895..5395    +  CDS            nef (fragment): NEF_HV1LA - Experimental evidence at protein level: Swiss-Prot protein existence level 1. Extracellular Nef protein targets CD4(+) T-lymphocytes for apoptosis by interacting with CXCR4 surface receptors. From Human immunodeficiency virus type 1 group M subtype B (isolate Lai) (HIV-1).
   5402..5582    +  LTR            5' LTR (truncated): truncated 5' long terminal repeat (LTR) from HIV-1
   5644..6232    -  rep_origin     ori: high-copy-number ColE1/pMB1/pBR322/pUC origin of replication
   6403..7263    -  CDS            AmpR: β-lactamase; bla; confers resistance to ampicillin, carbenicillin, and related antibiotics
   7264..7368    -  promoter       AmpR promoter: bla
   7427..7479    -  misc_feature   bom (fragment): basis of mobility region from pBR322
