[The description below was written by a language model from this plasmid's Addgene catalogue record and pLannotate feature annotations shown in this document.]
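Description:
U6-spTRE3G-CMV-mTagBFP2 is a mammalian CRISPR plasmid that supplies a Streptococcus pyogenes Cas9 single guide RNA directed against the TRE3G tetracycline-responsive promoter, together with a blue fluorescent marker. The catalogue lists a U6 promoter for the guide. The feature table shows a short match to a Tet-responsive promoter immediately upstream of an SpCas9 tracrRNA scaffold fragment, consistent with a TRE-targeting spacer fused to the guide scaffold, although the U6 promoter itself was not annotated. Downstream, a CMV enhancer/promoter drives the mTagBFP2 coding sequence, so cells that have taken up the guide can be identified by blue fluorescence. The plasmid carries no Cas9, which must be provided separately. Given the associated publication on a photoswitchable Cas9 for light-inducible editing and transcription, the guide presumably recruits a Cas9 or dCas9 effector to a TRE3G-controlled reporter.

The catalogue fields and the sequenced record disagree in several respects. The entry names PX462 as the backbone, a total size of 9200 bp and puromycin selection, whereas the 7,633 nt sequence annotates as an HIV-1-based lentiviral transfer vector with no puromycin resistance gene detected. It contains a CMV enhancer/promoter fused to a truncated 5' LTR, the Ψ packaging signal with a gag fragment, RRE, cPPT/CTS, WPRE and a truncated LTR at the 3' end. Two loxP sites flank the sgRNA and CMV-mTagBFP2 cassette, so it could in principle be altered by Cre recombination, though the record does not state this as an intended use. Propagation in bacteria relies on a high-copy ColE1/pUC-type origin and an ampicillin resistance gene.
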