Addgene plasmid #102854: U6-spTRE3G-CMV-mTagBFP2
Purpose: A plasmid encoding TRE3G sgRNA (for SpCas9) and mTagBFP
Depositing lab: Michael Lin. Publication: A Single-Chain Photoswitchable CRISPR-Cas9 Architecture for Light-Inducible Gene Editing and Transcription. Zhou XX, Zou X, Chung HK, Gao Y, Liu Y, Qi LS, Lin MZ. ACS Chem Biol. 2017 Sep 29. doi: 10.1021/acschembio.7b00603. PubMed 28938067.
Backbone
  Vector backbone: PX462
  Total vector size (bp): 9200
  Vector type: Mammalian Expression, CRISPR
  Selectable markers: Puromycin
Growth in bacteria
  Bacterial resistance: Ampicillin, 100 μg/mL
  Growth temperature: 37°C
  Growth strain: NEB Stable
  Copy number: Unknown
Gene/Insert
  Gene/Insert name: sp-TRE3G-sgRNA; mTagBFP2
  Species: H. sapiens (human), Synthetic
  Insert size (bp): 1794
  Promoter: U6 promoter
  Cloning method: Gibson Cloning
  Sequencing primers: 5′ gatccgacgcgc; 3′ tttgtgccccagtttg
Terms and licenses: Academic/Nonprofit Terms; Industry Terms: Not Available to Industry
How to cite: U6-spTRE3G-CMV-mTagBFP2 was a gift from Michael Lin (Addgene plasmid # 102854 ; http://n2t.net/addgene:102854 ; RRID:Addgene_102854)
